>Addgene plasmid #73553 | shCDK6(2) | depositor partial sequence | sequence record 140294 | shRNA sequence
CTCGAGAAGGTATATTGCTGTTGACAGTGAGCGTCCGAGTAGTGCATCGCGATCTTAGTGAAGCCACAGA
TGTAAGATCGCGATGCACTACTCGGTTGCCTACTGCCTCGGAATTC
