>Addgene plasmid #73553 | shCDK6(2) | addgene partial sequence | sequence record 145581 | pLXSN5 5'-CCCTTGAACCTCCTCGTTCGACC-3'
GCCCTCACTCCTTCTCTAGGCGCCGGAATTAGATCTCTCGACTAGGGATAACAGGGTAATTGTTTGAATG
AGGCTTCAGTACTTTACAGAATCGTTGCCTGCACATCTTGGAAACACTTGCTGGGATTACTTCTTCAGGT
TAACCCAACAGAAGGCTCGAGAAGGTATATTGCTGTTGACAGTGAGCGTCCGAGTAGTGC
