>Addgene plasmid #73553 | shCDK6(2) | addgene partial sequence | sequence record 145583 | MSCV-rev 5'-CAGCGGGGCTGCTAAAGCGCATGC-3'
TACCCGGTAGAATTGAAAAAAGTGATTTAATTTATACCATTTTAATTCAGCTTTGCTAAAAATGTATCAA
AGAGATAGCAAGGTATTCAGTTTTAGTAAACAAGATAATTGCTCCTAAAGTAGCCCCTTGAATTCCGAGG
CAGTAGGCAACCGAGTAGTG
