[The description below was written by a language model from this plasmid's Addgene catalogue record.]
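Description:
shCDK6(2) is a retroviral mammalian expression plasmid built on the pMLP backbone, with a recorded total size of about 8 kb, that carries a short hairpin RNA directed against human CDK6. It is the second of the CDK6-targeting hairpins in its series, as the "(2)" in the name indicates. In bacteria it is maintained as a high-copy plasmid under ampicillin selection; the recommended host is a recombination-deficient "stable" type strain, a common choice for constructs with repeated LTR sequences that could otherwise rearrange. No feature table accompanies the record, so the origin of replication and the detailed element layout are not documented here.

The shRNA insert was cloned by restriction digestion between XhoI and EcoRI sites, both of which remain intact, so the hairpin can be excised or exchanged. Transcription is driven by the retroviral LTR, meaning the hairpin is produced as part of a Pol II transcript from the integrated provirus rather than from a dedicated Pol III promoter such as U6. A puromycin resistance marker allows selection of stably transduced mammalian cells; the record does not state how this marker is expressed or whether any reporter is present. As a retroviral vector, the plasmid would be introduced into packaging cells to generate particles that deliver and integrate the cassette in target cells.

The stated purpose is knockdown of CDK6. The associated publication concerns a CDK4/6-dependent epigenetic mechanism that protects cancer cells from PML-induced senescence, so the construct suits stable CDK6 loss-of-function experiments in human cells, with independent hairpins helping to control for off-target effects.
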