Addgene plasmid #73553: shCDK6(2)
Purpose: shRNA(2) against CDK6
Depositing lab: Gerardo Ferbeyre. Depositing organization: University of Montreal. Publication: A CDK4/6-Dependent Epigenetic Mechanism Protects Cancer Cells from PML-induced Senescence. Acevedo M, Vernier M, Mignacca L, Lessard F, Huot G, Moiseeva O, Bourdeau V, Ferbeyre G. Cancer Res. 2016 Jun 1;76(11):3252-64. doi: 10.1158/0008-5472.CAN-15-2347. Epub 2016 Mar 29. PubMed 27206849.
Backbone
  Vector backbone: pMLP
  Total vector size (bp): 8000
  Vector type: Mammalian Expression, Retroviral
  Selectable markers: Puromycin
Growth in bacteria
  Bacterial resistance: Ampicillin, 100 μg/mL
  Growth temperature: 37°C
  Growth strain: NEB Stable
  Copy number: High Copy
Gene/Insert
  Gene/Insert name: shRNA against CDK6
  gRNA/shRNA sequence: ACCGAGTAGTGCATCGCGATCT
  Species: H. sapiens (human)
  Promoter: LTR
  Cloning method: Restriction Enzyme; 5′ cloning site XhoI (not destroyed); 3′ cloning site EcoRI (not destroyed)
  Sequencing primers: 5′ CCCTTGAACCTCCTCGTTCGACC; 3′ CTTCGCGCCACCTTCTACTCCT
Terms and licenses: Academic/Nonprofit Terms; Industry Terms: Not Available to Industry
How to cite: shCDK6(2) was a gift from Gerardo Ferbeyre (Addgene plasmid # 73553 ; http://n2t.net/addgene:73553 ; RRID:Addgene_73553)
